>Addgene plasmid #24527 | pHAGE-EF1alphaL-hAAT-W | depositor full sequence | sequence record 11429 | Author sequence
TGGAAGGGCTAATTCACTCCCAAAGAAGACAAGATATCCTTGATCTGTGGATCTACCACACACAAGGCTA
CTTCCCTGATTAGCAGAACTACACACCAGGGCCAGGGGTCAGATATCCACTGACCTTTGGATGGTGCTAC
AAGCTAGTACCAGTTGAGCCAGATAAGGTAGAAGAGGCCAATAAAGGAGAGAACACCAGCTTGTTACACC
CTGTGAGCCTGCATGGGATGGATGACCCGGAGAGAGAAGTGTTAGAGTGGAGGTTTGACAGCCGCCTAGC
ATTTCATCACGTGGCCCGAGAGCTGCATCCGGAGTACTTCAAGAACTGCTGATATCGAGCTTGCTACAAG
GGACTTTCCGCTGGGGACTTTCCAGGGAGGCGTGGCCTGGGCGGGACTGGGGAGTGGCGAGCCCTCAGAT
CCTGCATATAAGCAGCTGCTTTTTGCCTGTACTGGGTCTCTCTGGTTAGACCAGATCTGAGCCTGGGAGC
TCTCTGGCTAACTAGGGAACCCACTGCTTAAGCCTCAATAAAGCTTGCCTTGAGTGCTTCAAGTAGTGTG
TGCCCGTCTGTTGTGTGACTCTGGTAACTAGAGATCCCTCAGACCCTTTTAGTCAGTGTGGAAAATCTCT
AGCAGTGGCGCCCGAACAGGGACTTGAAAGCGAAAGGGAAACCAGAGGAGCTCTCTCGACGCAGGACTCG
GCTTGCTGAAGCGCGCACGGCAAGAGGCGAGGGGCGGCGACTGGTGAGTACGCCAAAAATTTTGACTAGC
GGAGGCTAGAAGGAGAGAGATGGGTGCGAGAGCGTCAGTATTAAGCGGGGGAGAATTAGATCGCGATGGG
AAAAAATTCGGTTAAGGCCAGGGGGAAAGAAAAAATATAAATTAAAACATATAGTATGGGCAAGCAGGGA
GCTAGAACGATTCGCAGTTAATCCTGGCCTGTTAGAAACATCAGAAGGCTGTAGACAAATACTGGGACAG
CTACAACCATCCCTTCAGACAGGATCAGAAGAACTTAGATCATTATATAATACAGTAGCAACCCTCTATT
GTGTGCATCAAAGGATAGAGATAAAAGACACCAAGGAAGCTTTAGACAAGATAGAGGAAGAGCAAAACAA
AAGTAAGACCACCGCACAGCAAGCGGCCGGCCGCTGATCTTCAGACCTGGAGGAGGAGATATGAGGGACA
ATTGGAGAAGTGAATTATATAAATATAAAGTAGTAAAAATTGAACCATTAGGAGTAGCACCCACCAAGGC
AAAGAGAAGAGTGGTGCAGAGAGAAAAAAGAGCAGTGGGAATAGGAGCTTTGTTCCTTGGGTTCTTGGGA
GCAGCAGGAAGCACTATGGGCGCAGCGTCAATGACGCTGACGGTACAGGCCAGACAATTATTGTCTGGTA
TAGTGCAGCAGCAGAACAATTTGCTGAGGGCTATTGAGGCGCAACAGCATCTGTTGCAACTCACAGTCTG
GGGCATCAAGCAGCTCCAGGCAAGAATCCTGGCTGTGGAAAGATACCTAAAGGATCAACAGCTCCTGGGG
ATTTGGGGTTGCTCTGGAAAACTCATTTGCACCACTGCTGTGCCTTGGAATGCTAGTTGGAGTAATAAAT
CTCTGGAACAGATTTGGAATCACACGACCTGGATGGAGTGGGACAGAGAAATTAACAATTACACAAGCTT
AATACACTCCTTAATTGAAGAATCGCAAAACCAGCAAGAAAAGAATGAACAAGAATTATTGGAATTAGAT
AAATGGGCAAGTTTGTGGAATTGGTTTAACATAACAAATTGGCTGTGGTATATAAAATTATTCATAATGA
TAGTAGGAGGCTTGGTAGGTTTAAGAATAGTTTTTGCTGTACTTTCTATAGTGAATAGAGTTAGGCAGGG
ATATTCACCATTATCGTTTCAGACCCACCTCCCAACCCCGAGGGGACCCGACAGGCCCGAAGGAATAGAA
GAAGAAGGTGGAGAGAGAGACAGAGACAGATCCATTCGATTAGTGAACGGATCTCGACGGTATCGCCGAA
TTCACAAATGGCAGTATTCATCCACAATTTTAAAAGAAAAGGGGGGATTGGGGGGTACAGTGCAGGGGAA
AGAATAGTAGACATAATAGCAACAGACATACAAACTAAAGAATTACAAAAACAAATTACAAAAATTCAAA
ATTTTCGGGTTTATTACAGGGACAGCAGAGATCCAGTTTGGACTAGTCGTGAGGCTCCGGTGCCCGTCAG
TGGGCAGAGCGCACATCGCCCACAGTCCCCGAGAAGTTGGGGGGAGGGGTCGGCAATTGAACCGGTGCCT
AGAGAAGGTGGCGCGGGGTAAACTGGGAAAGTGATGTCGTGTACTGGCTCCGCCTTTTTCCCGAGGGTGG
GGGAGAACCGTATATAAGTGCAGTAGTCGCCGTGAACGTTCTTTTTCGCAACGGGTTTGCCGCCAGAACA
CAGGTAAGTGCCGTGTGTGGTTCCCGCGGGCCTGGCCTCTTTACGGGTTATGGCCCTTGCGTGCCTTGAA
TTACTTCCACCTGGCTGCAGTACGTGATTCTTGATCCCGAGCTTCGGGTTGGAAGTGGGTGGGAGAGTTC
GAGGCCTTGCGCTTAAGGAGCCCCTTCGCCTCGTGCTTGAGTTGAGGCCTGGCCTGGGCGCTGGGGCCGC
CGCGTGCGAATCTGGTGGCACCTTCGCGCCTGTCTCGCTGCTTTCGATAAGTCTCTAGCCATTTAAAATT
TTTGATGACCTGCTGCGACGCTTTTTTTCTGGCAAGATAGTCTTGTAAATGCGGGCCAAGATCTGCACAC
TGGTATTTCGGTTTTTGGGGCCGCGGGCGGCGACGGGGCCCGTGCGTCCCAGCGCACATGTTCGGCGAGG
CGGGGCCTGCGAGCGCGGCCACCGAGAATCGGACGGGGGTAGTCTCAAGCTGGCCGGCCTGCTCTGGTGC
CTGGCCTCGCGCCGCCGTGTATCGCCCCGCCCTGGGCGGCAAGGCTGGCCCGGTCGGCACCAGTTGCGTG
AGCGGAAAGATGGCCGCTTCCCGGCCCTGCTGCAGGGAGCTCAAAATGGAGGACGCGGCGCTCGGGAGAG
CGGGCGGGTGAGTCACCCACACAAAGGAAAAGGGCCTTTCCGTCCTCAGCCGTCGCTTCATGTGACTCCA
CGGAGTACCGGGCGCCGTCCAGGCACCTCGATTAGTTCTCGAGCTTTTGGAGTACGTCGTCTTTAGGTTG
GGGGGAGGGGTTTTATGCGATGGAGTTTCCCCACACTGAGTGGGTGGAGACTGAAGTTAGGCCAGCTTGG
CACTTGATGTAATTCTCCTTGGAATTTGCCCTTTTTGAGTTTGGATCTTGGTTCATTCTCAAGCCTCAGA
CAGTGGTTCAAAGTTTTTTTCTTCCATTTCAGGTGTCGTGAAGCGGCCGCATGCCGTCTTCTGTCTCGTG
GGGCATCCTCCTGCTGGCAGGCCTGTGCTGCCTGGTCCCTGTCTCCCTGGCTGAG
[1059 nt withheld, positions 3486-4544]
GCCATACCCATGTCTATCCCCCCCGAGGTCAAGTTCAACAAACCCTTTGTCTTCTTAATGATTGAACAAA
ATACCAAGTCTCCCCTCTTCATGGGAAAAGTGGTGAATCCCACCCAAAAATAAAGATCCTAATCAACCTC
TGGATTACAAAATTTGTGAAAGATTGACTGGTATTCTTAACTATGTTGCTCCTTTTACGCTATGTGGATA
CGCTGCTTTAATGCCTTTGTATCATGCTATTGCTTCCCGTATGGCTTTCATTTTCTCCTCCTTGTATAAA
TCCTGGTTGCTGTCTCTTTATGAGGAGTTGTGGCCCGTTGTCAGGCAACGTGGCGTGGTGTGCACTGTGT
TTGCTGACGCAACCCCCACTGGTTGGGGCATTGCCACCACCTGTCAGCTCCTTTCCGGGACTTTCGCTTT
CCCCCTCCCTATTGCCACGGCGGAACTCATCGCCGCCTGCCTTGCCCGCTGCTGGACAGGGGCTCGGCTG
TTGGGCACTGACAATTCCGTGGTGTTGTCGGGGAAATCATCGTCCTTTCCTTGGCTGCTCGCCTGTGTTG
CCACCTGGATTCTGCGCGGGACGTCCTTCTGCTACGTCCCTTCGGCCCTCAATCCAGCGGACCTTCCTTC
CCGCGGCCTGCTGCCGGCTCTGCGGCCTCTTCCGCGTCTTCGCCTTCGCCCTCAGACGAGTCGGATCTCC
CTTTGGGCCGCCTCCCCGCCTGAGATCCTTTAAGACCAATGACTTACAAGGCAGCTGTAGATCTTAGCCA
CTTTTTAAAAGAAAAGGGGGGACTGGAAGGGCTAATTCACTCCCAACGAAGACAAGATCTGCTTTTTGCT
TGTACTGGGTCTCTCTGGTTAGACCAGATCTGAGCCTGGGAGCTCTCTGGCTAACTAGGGAACCCACTGC
TTAAGCCTCAATAAAGCTTGCCTTGAGTGCTTCAAGTAGTGTGTGCCCGTCTGTTGTGTGACTCTGGTAA
CTAGAGATCCCTCAGACCCTTTTAGTCAGTGTGGAAAATCTCTAGCAGTAGTAGTTCATGTCATCTTATT
ATTCAGTATTTATAACTTGCAAAGAAATGAATATCAGAGAGTGAGAGGCCCGGGTTAATTAAGGAAAGGG
CTAGATCATTCTTGAAGACGAAAGGGCCTCGTGATACGCCTATTTTTATAGGTTAATGTCATGATAATAA
TGGTTTCTTAGACGTCAGGTGGCACTTTTCGGGGAAATGTGCGCGGAACCCCTATTTGTTTATTTTTCTA
AATACATTCAAATATGTATCCGCTCATGAGACAATAACCCTGATAAATGCTTCAATAATATTGAAAAAGG
AAGAGTATGAGTATTCAACATTTCCGTGTCGCCCTTATTCCCTTTTTTGCGGCATTTTGCCTTCCTGTTT
TTGCTCACCCAGAAACGCTGGTGAAAGTAAAAGATGCTGAAGATCAGTTGGGTGCACGAGTGGGTTACAT
CGAACTGGATCTCAACAGCGGTAAGATCCTTGAGAGTTTTCGCCCCGAAGAACGTTTTCCAATGATGAGC
ACTTTTAAAGTTCTGCTATGTGGCGCGGTATTATCCCGTGTTGACGCCGGGCAAGAGCAACTCGGTCGCC
GCATACACTATTCTCAGAATGACTTGGTTGAGTACTCACCAGTCACAGAAAAGCATCTTACGGATGGCAT
GACAGTAAGAGAATTATGCAGTGCTGCCATAACCATGAGTGATAACACTGCGGCCAACTTACTTCTGACA
ACGATCGGAGGACCGAAGGAGCTAACCGCTTTTTTGCACAACATGGGGGATCATGTAACTCGCCTTGATC
GTTGGGAACCGGAGCTGAATGAAGCCATACCAAACGACGAGCGTGACACCACGATGCCTGTAGCAATGGC
AACAACGTTGCGCAAACTATTAACTGGCGAACTACTTACTCTAGCTTCCCGGCAACAATTAATAGACTGG
ATGGAGGCGGATAAAGTTGCAGGACCACTTCTGCGCTCGGCCCTTCCGGCTGGCTGGTTTATTGCTGATA
AATCTGGAGCCGGTGAGCGTGGGTCTCGCGGTATCATTGCAGCACTGGGGCCAGATGGTAAGCCCTCCCG
TATCGTAGTTATCTACACGACGGGGAGTCAGGCAACTATGGATGAACGAAATAGACAGATCGCTGAGATA
GGTGCCTCACTGATTAAGCATTGGTAACTGTCAGACCAAGTTTACTCATATATACTTTAGATTGATTTAA
AACTTCATTTTTAATTTAAAAGGATCTAGGTGAAGATCCTTTTTGATAATCTCATGACCAAAATCCCTTA
ACGTGAGTTTTCGTTCCACTGAGCGTCAGACCCCGTAGAAAAGATCAAAGGATCTTCTTGAGATCCTTTT
TTTCTGCGCGTAATCTGCTGCTTGCAAACAAAAAAACCACCGCTACCAGCGGTGGTTTGTTTGCCGGATC
AAGAGCTACCAACTCTTTTTCCGAAGGTAACTGGCTTCAGCAGAGCGCAGATACCAAATACTGTTCTTCT
AGTGTAGCCGTAGTTAGGCCACCACTTCAAGAACTCTGTAGCACCGCCTACATACCTCGCTCTGCTAATC
CTGTTACCAGTGGCTGCTGCCAGTGGCGATAAGTCGTGTCTTACCGGGTTGGACTCAAGACGATAGTTAC
CGGATAAGGCGCAGCGGTCGGGCTGAACGGGGGGTTCGTGCACACAGCCCAGCTTGGAGCGAACGACCTA
CACCGAACTGAGATACCTACAGCGTGAGCTATGAGAAAGCGCCACGCTTCCCGAAGGGAGAAAGGCGGAC
AGGTATCCGGTAAGCGGCAGGGTCGGAACAGGAGAGCGCACGAGGGAGCTTCCAGGGGGAAACGCCTGGT
ATCTTTATAGTCCTGTCGGGTTTCGCCACCTCTGACTTGAGCGTCGATTTTTGTGATGCTCGTCAGGGGG
GCGGAGCCTATGGAAAAACGCCAGCAACGCGGCCTTTTTACGGTTCCTGGCCTTTTGCTGGCCTTTTGCT
CACATGTTCTTTCCTGCGTTATCCCCTGATTCTGTGGATAACCGTATTACCGCCTTTGAGTGAGCTGATA
CCGCTCGCCGCAGCCGAACGACCGAGCGCAGCGAGTCAGTGAGCGAGGAAGCGGAAGAGCGCCCAATACG
CAAACCGCCTCTCCCCGCGCGTTGGCCGATTCATTAATGCAGCAAGCTCATGGCTGACTAATTTTTTTTA
TTTATGCAGAGGCCGAGGCCGCCTCGGCCTCTGAGCTATTCCAGAAGTAGTGAGGAGGCTTTTTTGGAGG
CCTAGGCTTTTGCAAAAAGCTCCCCGTGGCACGACAGGTTTCCCGACTGGAAAGCGGGCAGTGAGCGCAA
CGCAATTAATGTGAGTTAGCTCACTCATTAGGCACCCCAGGCTTTACACTTTATGCTTCCGGCTCGTATG
TTGTGTGGAATTGTGAGCGGATAACAATTTCACACAGGAAACAGCTATGACATGATTACGAATTTCACAA
ATAAAGCATTTTTTTCACTGCATTCTAGTTGTGGTTTGTCCAAACTCATCAATGTATCTTATCATGTCTG
GATCAACTGGATAACTCAAGCTAACCAAAATCATCCCAAACTTCCCACCCCATACCCTATTACCACTGCC
AATTACCTGTGGTTTCATTTACTCTAAACCTGTGATTCCTCTGAATTATTTTCATTTTAAAGAAATTGTA
TTTGTT
Features (pLannotate 1.2.2; 22 found; start..end, strand, type, name):
    377..634     +  LTR            5' LTR (truncated): truncated 5' long terminal repeat (LTR) from HIV-1
    681..806     +  misc_feature   HIV-1 Ψ: packaging signal of human immunodeficiency virus type 1
    790..1128    +  CDS            HIV-1 gag (fragment): gag protein from human immunodeficiency virus 1; gag
   1303..1536    +  misc_feature   RRE: The Rev response element (RRE) of HIV-1 allows for Rev-dependent mRNA export from the nucleus to the cytoplasm.
   1913..2013    +  CDS            Rev (fragment): human immunodeficiency virus 1 (HIV-1) Rev protein; rev; enhances nuclear export of unspliced and incompletely spliced viral mRNAs
   2058..2175    +  misc_feature   cPPT/CTS: central polypurine tract and central termination sequence of HIV-1
   2223..3401    +  promoter       EF-1α promoter: strong constitutive promoter for human elongation factor EF-1α
   3411..4664    +  CDS            SERPINA1 (sequence partly withheld): A1AT_HUMAN - Also known as AAT, PI. Experimental evidence at protein level: Swiss-Prot protein existence level 1. [Short peptide from AAT]: reversible chymotrypsin inhibitor. It also inhibits elastase, but not trypsin. Its major physiological function is the protection of the lower respiratory tract against proteolytic destruction by human leukocyte elastase (HLE). From Homo sapiens (Human).
   4675..5263    +  misc_feature   WPRE: woodchuck hepatitis virus posttranscriptional regulatory element
   5271..5336    +  CDS            nef (fragment): NEF_HV1Z2 - Experimental evidence at protein level: Swiss-Prot protein existence level 1. Extracellular Nef protein targets CD4(+) T-lymphocytes for apoptosis by interacting with CXCR4 surface receptors. From Human immunodeficiency virus type 1 group M subtype D (isolate Z2/CDC-Z34) (HIV-1).
   5338..5571    +  LTR            3' LTR (ΔU3): self-inactivating 3' long terminal repeat (LTR) from HIV-1
   5776..5880    +  promoter       AmpR promoter: bla
   5881..6741    +  CDS            AmpR: β-lactamase; bla; confers resistance to ampicillin, carbenicillin, and related antibiotics
   6912..7500    +  rep_origin     ori: high-copy-number ColE1/pMB1/pBR322/pUC origin of replication
   7683..7737    +  CDS            lacI (fragment): lac repressor; lacI; The lac repressor binds to the lac operator to inhibit transcription in E. coli. This inhibition can be relieved by adding lactose or isopropyl-β-D-thiogalactopyranoside (IPTG).
   7743..7836    +  rep_origin     SV40 ori (fragment): SV40 origin of replication
   7861..7898    +  CDS            lacI (fragment): lac repressor; lacI; The lac repressor binds to the lac operator to inhibit transcription in E. coli. This inhibition can be relieved by adding lactose or isopropyl-β-D-thiogalactopyranoside (IPTG).
   7911..7932    +  protein_bind   CAP binding site: CAP binding activates transcription in the presence of cAMP. E. coli catabolite activator protein
   7947..7977    +  promoter       lac promoter: promoter for the E. coli lac operon
   7985..8001    +  protein_bind   lac operator: The lac repressor binds to the lac operator to inhibit transcription in E. coli. This inhibition can be relieved by adding lactose or isopropyl-β-D-thiogalactopyranoside (IPTG). lac repressor encoded by lacI
   8035..8118    +  polyA_signal   SV40 poly(A) signal (fragment): SV40 polyadenylation signal
   8260..329     +  CDS            nef (fragment) (across the origin): NEF_HV1BR - Experimental evidence at protein level: Swiss-Prot protein existence level 1. Extracellular Nef protein targets CD4(+) T-lymphocytes for apoptosis by interacting with CXCR4 surface receptors (PubMed:14990729). From Human immunodeficiency virus type 1 group M subtype B (isolate BRU/LAI) (HIV-1).
