[The description below was written by a language model from this plasmid's Addgene catalogue record and pLannotate feature annotations shown in this document.]
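Description:
pHAGE-EF1alphaL-hAAT-W is an HIV-1-derived, self-inactivating lentiviral transfer vector built on the pHAGE backbone for constitutive overexpression of human alpha-1 antitrypsin (SERPINA1). It is propagated in E. coli as a high-copy plasmid through a ColE1/pUC-type origin, with selection by the ampicillin resistance gene (β-lactamase) under its own promoter. The record lists a recombination-deficient strain as the growth host, a common choice for plasmids carrying repeated LTR sequences. Small fragments of lac regulatory elements, lacI, the SV40 origin and the SV40 poly(A) signal are annotated in the backbone and appear to be cloning remnants rather than functional modules.

The proviral region runs from an annotated truncated 5' LTR to a ΔU3 3' LTR, whose deletion disables LTR promoter activity after integration. It carries the standard cis-acting elements: the Ψ packaging signal extending into a gag fragment, the Rev response element for nuclear export of the unspliced genomic RNA, and the cPPT/CTS, which aids nuclear import of the pre-integration complex. Short rev and nef fragments are residual viral sequence. The internal cassette places the roughly 1.2 kb form of the human EF-1α promoter upstream of the SERPINA1 coding sequence. A WPRE (the "W" in the name) follows to enhance transcript stability and expression. No reporter or mammalian selection marker is annotated. The catalogued insert size of 3,411 bp is much larger than the roughly 1.25 kb coding sequence, so it probably includes the promoter and WPRE.

Viral proteins must be supplied in trans from packaging plasmids to make particles. The associated publication concerns lentiviral transduction of pulmonary alveolar macrophages to ameliorate emphysema in mice, consistent with delivery of this secreted elastase inhibitor to the lung.
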