Addgene plasmid #24527: pHAGE-EF1alphaL-hAAT-W
Purpose: Lentiviral overexpression
Depositing lab: Darrell Kotton. Depositing organization: Boston University Medical Campus. Publication: Amelioration of emphysema in mice through lentiviral transduction of long-lived pulmonary alveolar macrophages. Wilson AA, Murphy GJ, Hamakawa H, Kwok LW, Srinivasan S, Hovav AH, Mulligan RC, Amar S, Suki B, Kotton DN. J Clin Invest. 2010 Jan . 120(1):379-89. 10.1172/JCI36666 PubMed 20038801.
Backbone
  Vector backbone: pHAGE
  Backbone manufacturer: Richard Mulligan
  Backbone size w/o insert (bp): 4874
  Vector type: Lentiviral
Growth in bacteria
  Bacterial resistance: Ampicillin, 100 μg/mL
  Growth temperature: 37°C
  Growth strain: Stbl3
  Copy number: High Copy
Gene/Insert
  Gene/Insert name: alpha-1 antitrypsin
  Species: H. sapiens (human)
  Insert size (bp): 3411
  Entrez Gene: SERPINA1 (a.k.a. A1A, A1AT, AAT, PI, PI1, PRO2275, alpha1AT, nNIF)
  Cloning method: Restriction Enzyme
  Sequencing primers: 5′ EF-1a Forward
Terms and licenses: Academic/Nonprofit Terms; Industry Terms: Not Available to Industry
How to cite: pHAGE-EF1alphaL-hAAT-W was a gift from Darrell Kotton (Addgene plasmid # 24527 ; http://n2t.net/addgene:24527 ; RRID:Addgene_24527)
