>Addgene plasmid #24527 | pHAGE-EF1alphaL-hAAT-W | addgene partial sequence | sequence record 30453 | 24527 with hAAT-F
CGTTTTTAGAGGCATACCCATGTCTATCCCCCCCGAGGTCAAGTTCAACAAACCCTTTGTCTTCTTAATG
ATTGAACAAAATACCAAGTCTCCCCTCTTCATGGGAAAAGTGGTGAATCCCACCCAAAAATAAAGATCCT
AATCAACCTCTGGATTACAAAATTTGTGAAAGATTGACTGGTATTCTTAACTATGTTGCTCCTTTTACGC
TATGTGGATACGCTGCTTTAATGCCTTTGTATCATGCTATTGCTTCCCGTATGGCTTTCATTTTCTCCTC
CTTGTATAAATCCTGGTTGCTGTCTCTTTATGAGGAGTTGTGGCCCGTTGTCAGGCAACGTGGCGTGGTG
TGCACTGTGTTTGCTGACGCAACCCCCACTGGTTGGGGCATTGCCACCACCTGTCAGCTCCTTTCCGGGA
CTTTCGCTTTCCCCCTCCCTATTGCCACGGCGGAACTCATCGCCGCCTGCCTTGCCCGCTGCTGGACAGG
GGCTCGGCTGTTGGGCACTGACAATTCCGTGGTGTTGTCGGGGAAATCATCGTCCTTTCCTTGGCTGCTC
GCCTGTGTTGCCACCTGGATTCTGNGCGGGACGTCCTTCTGCTACGTCCCTTCGGCCCTCAATCCAGCGG
ACCTNCCTTCCCGCGGCCTGCTGCCGGCTCTGCGGCCTCTTCCGCGTCTTCGCCTTCGCCCTCAGA
