>Addgene plasmid #24527 | pHAGE-EF1alphaL-hAAT-W | addgene partial sequence | sequence record 30454 | 24527 with EF-1a-F
GCGGCCGCATGCCGTCTTCTGTCTCGTGGGGCATCCTCCTGCTGGCAGGCCTGTGCTGCCTGGTCCCTGT
CTCCCTGGCTGAG
[629 nt withheld, positions 84-712]
